>Addgene plasmid #247900 | SFB-XPF-R689S | addgene full sequence | sequence record 494943 | Addgene NGS Result
TAGCCCATATATGGAGTTCCGCGTTACATAACTTACGGTAAATGGCCCGCCTGGCTGACCGCCCAACGAC
CCCCGCCCATTGACGTCAATAATGACGTATGTTCCCATAGTAACGCCAATAGGGACTTTCCATTGACGTC
AATGGGTGGAGTATTTACGGTAAACTGCCCACTTGGCAGTACATCAAGTGTATCATATGCCAAGTACGCC
CCCTATTGACGTCAATGACGGTAAATGGCCCGCCTGGCATTATGCCCAGTACATGACCTTATGGGACTTT
CCTACTTGGCAGTACATCTACGTATTAGTCATCGCTATTACCATGGTGATGCGGTTTTGGCAGTACATCA
ATGGGCGTGGATAGCGGTTTGACTCACGGGGATTTCCAAGTCTCCACCCCATTGACGTCAATGGGAGTTT
GTTTTGGCACCAAAATCAACGGGACTTTCCAAAATGTCGTAACAACTCCGCCCCATTGACGCAAATGGGC
GGTAGGCGTGTACGGTGGGAGGTCTATATAAGCAGAGCTGGTTTAGTGAACCGTCAGATCCGCTAGCGCT
ACCGGACTCAGATCTCGAGGCCACCATGAAAGAAACCGCTGCTGCTAAATTCGAACGCCAGCACATGGAC
AGCGGAGCCGGCGCAGGAGCCGGCGCTGACGCGCCTGACTACAAAGACGATGACGACAAGGGAGATTACA
AGGATGACGATGACAAAGGCGCGTCGATGGACGAGAAGACCACCGGCTGGCGGGGCGGCCACGTGGTGGA
GGGCCTGGCCGGCGAGCTGGAGCAGCTGCGGGCCAGGCTGGAGCACCACCCTCAGGGCCAGCGGGAGCCC
TCCGGCGGCTGCAAGCTGGGCGGCGCGCCTGAATTCTGCAGTCGACGGTACCGCGGGCCCATCGCTCGAG
AGACAAGTTTGTACAAAAAAGCAGGCTTCATGGAGTCAGGGCAGCCGGCTCGACGGATTGCCATGGCGCC
GCTGCTGGAGTACGAGCGACAGCTGGTGCTGGAACTGCTCGACACTGACGGGCTAGTAGTGTGCGCCCGC
GGGCTCGGCGCGGACCGGCTCCTCTACCACTTTCTCCAGCTGCACTGCCACCCAGCCTGCCTGGTGCTGG
TGCTCAACACGCAGCCGGCCGAGGAGGAGTATTTTATCAATCAGCTGAAGATAGAAGGAGTTGAACACCT
CCCTCGCCGTGTAACAAATGAAATCACAAGCAACAGTCGCTATGAAGTTTACACACAAGGTGGTGTTATA
TTTGCGACAAGTAGGATACTTGTGGTTGACTTCTTGACTGATAGAATACCTTCAGATTTAATTACTGGCA
TCTTGGTGTATAGAGCCCACAGAATAATCGAGTCTTGTCAAGAAGCATTCATCTTGCGCCTCTTTCGCCA
GAAAAACAAACGTGGTTTTATTAAAGCTTTCACAGACAATGCTGTTGCCTTTGATACTGGTTTTTGTCAT
GTGGAAAGAGTGATGAGAAATCTTTTTGTGAGGAAACTGTATCTGTGGCCAAGGTTCCATGTAGCAGTAA
ACTCATTTTTAGAACAGCACAAACCTGAAGTTGTAGAAATCCATGTTTCTATGACACCTACCATGCTTGC
TATACAGACTGCTATACTGGACATTTTAAATGCATGTCTAAAGGAACTAAAATGCCATAACCCATCGCTT
GAAGTGGAAGATTTATCTTTAGAAAATGCTATTGGAAAACCTTTTGACAAGACAATCCGCCATTATCTGG
ATCCTTTGTGGCACCAGCTTGGAGCCAAGACTAAATCCTTAGTTCAGGATTTGAAGATATTACGAACTTT
GCTGCAGTATCTCTCTCAGTATGATTGTGTCACATTTCTTAATCTTCTGGAATCTCTGAGAGCAACGGAA
AAAGCTTTTGGTCAGAATTCAGGTTGGCTGTTTCTTGACTCCAGCACCTCGATGTTTATAAATGCTCGAG
CAAGGGTTTATCATCTTCCAGATGCCAAAATGAGTAAAAAAGAAAAAATATCTGAAAAAATGGAAATTAA
AGAAGGGGAAGAAACAAAAAAGGAACTGGTCCTAGAAAGCAACCCAAAGTGGGAGGCACTGACTGAAGTA
TTAAAAGAAATTGAGGCAGAAAATAAGGAGAGTGAAGCTCTTGGTGGTCCAGGTCAAGTACTGATTTGTG
CAAGTGATGACCGAACATGTTCCCAGCTGAGAGACTATATCACTCTTGGAGCGGAGGCCTTCTTATTGAG
GCTCTACAGGAAAACCTTTGAGAAGGATAGCAAAGCTGAAGAAGTCTGGATGAAATTTAGGAAGGAAGAC
AGTTCAAAGAGAATTAGGAAATCTCACAAAAGACCTAAAGACCCCCAAAACAAAGAACGGGCTTCTACCA
AAGAAAGAACCCTCAAAAAGAAAAAACGGAAGTTGACCTTAACTCAAATGGTAGGAAAACCTGAAGAACT
GGAAGAGGAAGGAGATGTCGAGGAAGGATATCGTCGAGAAATAAGCAGTAGCCCAGAAAGCTGCCCGGAA
GAAATTAAGCATGAAGAATTTGATGTAAATTTGTCATCGGATGCTGCTTTCGGAATCCTGAAAGAACCCC
TCACTATCATCCATCCGCTTCTGGGTTGCAGCGACCCCTATGCTCTGACAAGGGTACTACATGAAGTGGA
GCCAAGATACGTGGTTCTTTATGACGCAGAGCTAACCTTTGTTCGGCAGCTTGAAATTTACAGGGCGAGT
AGGCCTGGGAAACCTCTGAGGGTTTACTTTCTTATATACGGAGGTTCAACTGAGGAACAACGCTATCTCA
CTGCTTTGCGGAAAGAAAAGGAAGCTTTTGAAAAACTCATAAGGGAAAAAGCAAGCATGGTTGTCCCTGA
AGAAAGAGAAGGCAGAGATGAAACAAACTTAGACCTAGTAAGAGGCACAGCATCTGCAGATGTTTCCACT
GACACTCGGAAAGCCGGTGGCCAGGAACAGAATGGTACACAGCAAAGCATAGTTGTGGATATGAGTGAAT
TTCGAAGTGAGCTTCCATCTCTGATCCATCGTCGGGGCATTGACATTGAACCCGTGACTTTAGAGGTTGG
AGATTACATCCTCACTCCAGAAATGTGCGTGGAGCGCAAGAGTATCAGTGATTTAATCGGCTCTTTAAAT
AACGGCCGCCTCTACAGCCAGTGCATCTCCATGTCCCGCTACTACAAGCGTCCCGTGCTTCTGATTGAGT
TTGACCCTAGCAAGCCTTTCTCTCTCACTTCCCGAGGTGCCTTGTTTCAGGAGATCTCCAGCAATGACAT
TAGTTCCAAACTCACTCTTCTTACACTTCACTTCCCCAGACTACGGATTCTCTGGTGCCCCTCTCCTCAT
GCAACGGCGGAGTTGTTTGAGGAGCTGAAACAAAGCAAGCCACAGCCTGATGCGGCGACAGCACTGGCCA
TTACAGCAGATTCTGAAACCCTTCCCGAGTCAGAGAAGTATAATCCTGGTCCCCAAGACTTCTTGTTAAA
AATGCCAGGGGTGAATGCCAAAAACTGCCGCTCCTTGATGCACCACGTTAAGAACATCGCAGAATTAGCA
GCCCTGTCACAAGACGAGCTCACGAGTATTCTGGGGAATGCTGCAAATGCCAAACAGCTTTATGATTTCA
TTCACACCTCTTTTGCAGAAGTCGTATCAAAAGGAAAAGGGAAAAAGTGAAACCCAGCTTTCTTGTACAA
AGTGGCTCGAGCAGGGATCCGCCCCTCTCCCTCCCCCCCCCCTAACGTTACTGGCCGAAGCCGCTTGGAA
TAAGGCCGGTGTGCGTTTGTCTATATGTTATTTTCCACCATATTGCCGTCTTTTGGCAATGTGAGGGCCC
GGAAACCTGGCCCTGTCTTCTTGACGAGCATTCCTAGGGGTCTTTCCCCTCTCGCCAAAGGAATGCAAGG
TCTGTTGAATGTCGTGAAGGAAGCGTAGGAATTCGCCAGCACAGTGGTCGACCCTGTGGAATGTGTGTCA
GTTAGGGTGTGGAAAGTCCCCAGGCTCCCCAGCAGGCAGAAGTATGCAAAGCATGCATCTCAATTAGTCA
GCAACCAGGTGTGGAAAGTCCCCAGGCTCCCCAGCAGGCAGAAGTATGCAAAGCATGCATCTCAATTAGT
CAGCAACCATAGTCCCGCCCCTAACTCCGCCCATCCCGCCCCTAACTCCGCCCAGTTCCGCCCATTCTCC
GCCCCATGGCTGACTAATTTTTTTTATTTATGCAGAGGCCGAGGCCGCCTCGGCCTCTGAGCTATTCCAG
AAGTAGTGAGGAGGCTTTTTTGGAGGCCTAGGCTTTTGCAAAAAGCTTACCATGACCGAGTACAAGCCCA
CGGTGCGCCTCGCCACCCGCGACGACGTCCCCAGGGCCGTACGCACCCTCGCCGCCGCGTTCGCCGACTA
CCCCGCCACGCGCCACACCGTCGATCCGGACCGCCACATCGAGCGGGTCACCGAGCTGCAAGAACTCTTC
CTCACGCGCGTCGGGCTCGACATCGGCAAGGTGTGGGTCGCGGACGACGGCGCCGCGGTGGCGGTCTGGA
CCACGCCGGAGAGCGTCGAAGCGGGGGCGGTGTTCGCCGAGATCGGCCCGCGCATGGCCGAGTTGAGCGG
TTCCCGGCTGGCCGCGCAGCAACAGATGGAAGGCCTCCTGGCGCCGCACCGGCCCAAGGAGCCCGCGTGG
TTCCTGGCCACCGTCGGCGTCTCGCCCGACCACCAGGGCAAGGGTCTGGGCAGCGCCGTCGTGCTCCCCG
GAGTGGAGGCGGCCGAGCGCGCCGGGGTGCCCGCCTTCCTGGAGACCTCCGCGCCCCGCAACCTCCCCTT
CTACGAGCGGCTCGGCTTCACCGTCACCGCCGACGTCGAGGTGCCCGAAGGACCGCGCACCTGGTGCATG
ACCCGCAAGCCCGGTGCCTGACGCCCGCCCCACGACCCGCAGCGCCCGACCGAAAGGAGCGCACGACCCC
ATGCATCGATAAAATAAAAGATTTTATTTAGTCTCCAGAAAAAGGGGGGAATGAAAGACCCCACCTGTAG
GTTTGGCAAGCTAGCTTAAGTAACGCCATTTTGCAAGGCATGGAAAAATACATAACTGAGAATAGAGAAG
TTCAGATCAAGGTCAGGAACAGATGGAACAGCTGAATATGGGCCAAACAGGATATCTGTGGTAAGCAGTT
CCTGCCCCGGCTCAGGGCCAAGAACAGATGGAACAGCTGAATATGGGCCAAACAGGATATCTGTGGTAAG
CAGTTCCTGCCCCGGCTCAGGGCCAAGAACAGATGGTCCCCAGATGCGGTCCAGCCCTCAGCAGTTTCTA
GAGAACCATCAGATGTTTCCAGGGTGCCCCAAGGACCTGAAATGACCCTGTGCCTTATTTGAACTAACCA
ATCAGTTCGCTTCTCGCTTCTGTTCGCGCGCTTCTGCTCCCCGAGCTCAATAAAAGAGCCCACAACCCCT
CACTCGGGGCGCCAGTCCTCCGATTGACTGAGTCGCCCGGGTACCCGTGTATCCAATAAACCCTCTTGCA
GTTGCATCCGACTTGTGGTCTCGCTGTTCCTTGGGAGGGTCTCCTCTGAGTGATTGACTACCCGTCAGCG
GGGGTCTTTCACATGCAGCATGTATCAAAATTAATTTGGTTTTTTTTCTTAAGTATTTACATTAAATGGC
CATAGTTGCATTAATGAATCGGCCAACGCGCGGGGAGAGGCGGTTTGCGTATTGGGCGCTCTTCCGCTTC
CTCGCTCACTGACTCGCTGCGCTCGGTCGTTCGGCTGCGGCGAGCGGTATCAGCTCACTCAAAGGCGGTA
ATACGGTTATCCACAGAATCAGGGGATAACGCAGGAAAGAACATGTGAGCAAAAGGCCAGCAAAAGGCCA
GGAACCGTAAAAAGGCCGCGTTGCTGGCGTTTTTCCATAGGCTCCGCCCCCCTGACGAGCATCACAAAAA
TCGACGCTCAAGTCAGAGGTGGCGAAACCCGACAGGACTATAAAGATACCAGGCGTTTCCCCCTGGAAGC
TCCCTCGTGCGCTCTCCTGTTCCGACCCTGCCGCTTACCGGATACCTGTCCGCCTTTCTCCCTTCGGGAA
GCGTGGCGCTTTCTCATAGCTCACGCTGTAGGTATCTCAGTTCGGTGTAGGTCGTTCGCTCCAAGCTGGG
CTGTGTGCACGAACCCCCCGTTCAGCCCGACCGCTGCGCCTTATCCGGTAACTATCGTCTTGAGTCCAAC
CCGGTAAGACACGACTTATCGCCACTGGCAGCAGCCACTGGTAACAGGATTAGCAGAGCGAGGTATGTAG
GCGGTGCTACAGAGTTCTTGAAGTGGTGGCCTAACTACGGCTACACTAGAAGAACAGTATTTGGTATCTG
CGCTCTGCTGAAGCCAGTTACCTTCGGAAAAAGAGTTGGTAGCTCTTGATCCGGCAAACAAACCACCGCT
GGTAGCGGTGGTTTTTTTGTTTGCAAGCAGCAGATTACGCGCAGAAAAAAAGGATCTCAAGAAGATCCTT
TGATCTTTTCTACGGGGTCTGACGCTCAGTGGAACGAAAACTCACGTTAAGGGATTTTGGTCATGAGATT
ATCAAAAAGGATCTTCACCTAGATCCTTTTGCGGCCGCAAATCAATCTAAAGTATATATGAGTAAACTTG
GTCTGACAGTTACCAATGCTTAATCAGTGAGGCACCTATCTCAGCGATCTGTCTATTTCGTTCATCCATA
GTTGCCTGACTCCCCGTCGTGTAGATAACTACGATACGGGAGGGCTTACCATCTGGCCCCAGTGCTGCAA
TGATACCGCGAGACCCACGCTCACCGGCTCCAGATTTATCAGCAATAAACCAGCCAGCCGGAAGGGCCGA
GCGCAGAAGTGGTCCTGCAACTTTATCCGCCTCCATCCAGTCTATTAATTGTTGCCGGGAAGCTAGAGTA
AGTAGTTCGCCAGTTAATAGTTTGCGCAACGTTGTTGCCATTGCTACAGGCATCGTGGTGTCACGCTCGT
CGTTTGGTATGGCTTCATTCAGCTCCGGTTCCCAACGATCAAGGCGAGTTACATGATCCCCCATGTTGTG
CAAAAAAGCGGTTAGCTCCTTCGGTCCTCCGATCGTTGTCAGAAGTAAGTTGGCCGCAGTGTTATCACTC
ATGGTTATGGCAGCACTGCATAATTCTCTTACTGTCATGCCATCCGTAAGATGCTTTTCTGTGACTGGTG
AGTACTCAACCAAGTCATTCTGAGAATAGTGTATGCGGCGACCGAGTTGCTCTTGCCCGGCGTCAATACG
GGATAATACCGCGCCACATAGCAGAACTTTAAAAGTGCTCATCATTGGAAAACGTTCTTCGGGGCGAAAA
CTCTCAAGGATCTTACCGCTGTTGAGATCCAGTTCGATGTAACCCACTCGTGCACCCAACTGATCTTCAG
CATCTTTTACTTTCACCAGCGTTTCTGGGTGAGCAAAAACAGGAAGGCAAAATGCCGCAAAAAAGGGAAT
AAGGGCGACACGGAAATGTTGAATACTCATACTCTTCCTTTTTCAATATTATTGAAGCATTTATCAGGGT
TATTGTCTCATGAGCGGATACATATTTGAATGTATTTAGAAAAATAAACAAATAGGGGTTCCGCGCACAT
TTCCCCGAAAAGTGCCACCTGCAGCCTGAATATGGGCCAAACAGGATATCTGTGGTAAGCAGTTCCTGCC
CCGGCTCAGGGCCAAGAACAGATGGAACAGCTGAATATGGGCCAAACAGGATATCTGTGGTAAGCAGTTC
CTGCCCCGGCTCAGGGCCAAGAACAGATGGTCCCCAGATGCGGTCCAGCCCTCAGCAGTTTCTAGAGAAC
CATCAGATGTTTCCAGGGTGCCCCAAGGACCTGAAATGACCCTGTGCCTTATTTGAACTAACCAATCAGT
TCGCTTCTCGCTTCTGTTCGCGCGCTTCTGCTCCCCGAGCTCAATAAAAGAGCCCACAACCCCTCACTCG
GGGCGCCAGTCCTCCGATTGACTGAGTCGCCCGGGTACCCGTGTATCCAATAAACCCTCTTGCAGTTGCA
TCCGACTTGTGGTCTCGCTGTTCCTTGGGAGGGTCTCCTCTGAGTGATTGACTACCCGTCAGCGGGGGTC
TTTCATTTGGGGGCTCGTCCGGGATCGGGAGACCCCTGCCCAGGGACCACCGACCCACCACCGGGAGGCA
AGCTGGCCAGCAACTTATCTGTGTCTGTCCGATTGTCTAGTGTCTATGACTGATTTTATGCGCCTGCGTC
GGTACTAGTTAGCTAACTAGCTCTGTATCTGGCGGACCCGTGGTGGAACTGACGAGTTCTGAACACCCGG
CCGCAACCCTGGGAGACGTCCCAGGGACTTTGGGGGCCGTTTTTGTGGCCCGACCTGAGGAAGGGAGTCG
ATGTGGAATCCGACCCCGTCAGGATATGTGGTTCTGGTAGGAGACGAGAACCTAAAACAGTTCCCGCCTC
CGTCTGAATTTTTGCTTTCGGTTTGGAACCGAAGCCGCGCGTCTTGTCTGCTGCAGCGCTGCAGCATCGT
TCTGTGTTGTCTCTGTCTGACTGTGTTTCTGTATTTGTCTGAAAATTAGGGCCAGACTGTTACCACTCCC
TTAAGTTTGACCTTAGGTCACTGGAAAGATGTCGAGCGGATCGCTCACAACCAGTCGGTAGATGTCAAGA
AGAGACGTTGGGTTACCTTCTGCTCTGCAGAATGGCCAACCTTTAACGTCGGATGGCCGCGAGACGGCAC
CTTTAACCGAGACCTCATCACCCAGGTTAAGATCAAGGTCTTTTCACCTGGCCCGCATGGACACCCAGAC
CAGGTCCCCTACATCGTGACCTGGGAAGCCTTGGCTTTTGACCCCCCTCCCTGGGTCAAGCCCTTTGTAC
ACCCTAAGCCTCCGCCTCCTCTTCCTCCATCCGCCCCGTCTCTCCCCCTTGAACCTCCTCGTTCGACCCC
GCCTCGATCCTCCCTTTATCCAGCCCTCACTCCTTCTCTAGGCGCCGGCCGGATCCCAGTGTGGTGGTAC
TAATAGTAATCAATTACGGGGTCATTAGTTCA
Features (pLannotate 1.2.2; 23 found; start..end, strand, type, name):
     22..325     +  enhancer       CMV enhancer: human cytomegalovirus immediate early enhancer
    326..529     +  promoter       CMV promoter: human cytomegalovirus (CMV) immediate early promoter
    552..579     +  misc_feature   MCS (fragment): multiple cloning site
    589..633     +  CDS            S-Tag: affinity and epitope tag derived from pancreatic ribonuclease A
    682..710     +  CDS            3xFLAG (fragment): three tandem FLAG® epitope tags
    727..840     +  CDS            SBP: streptavidin-binding peptide selected from a peptide library; binds streptavidin with nanomolar affinity (Keefe et al., 2001)
    871..900     +  misc_feature   MCS (fragment): multiple cloning site
    913..937     +  protein_bind   attB1: mutant version of attB; recombination site for the Gateway® BP reaction BP Clonase™
    940..3687    +  CDS            ERCC4: XPF_HUMAN - Also known as ERCC11, XPF. Experimental evidence at protein level: Swiss-Prot protein existence level 1. Catalytic component of a structure-specific DNA repair endonuclease responsible for the 5-prime incision during DNA repair. Involved in homologous recombination that assists in removing interstrand cross-link. From Homo sapiens (Human).
   3695..3715    -  protein_bind   attB2: mutant version of attB; core recombination site for the Gateway® BP reaction BP Clonase™
   3732..3944    +  misc_feature   IRES (fragment): internal ribosome entry site (IRES) of the encephalomyocarditis virus (EMCV)
   3983..4312    +  promoter       SV40 promoter: SV40 enhancer and early promoter
   4322..4921    +  CDS            PuroR: puromycin N-acetyltransferase; pac from Streptomyces alboniger; confers resistance to puromycin
   5020..5141    +  LTR            3' LTR (ΔU3) (fragment): self-inactivating 3' long terminal repeat (LTR) from Moloney murine leukemia virus
   5142..5611    +  LTR            LTR: long terminal repeat from Moloney murine leukemia virus
   5677..5729    -  CDS            lacI (fragment): lac repressor; lacI; The lac repressor binds to the lac operator to inhibit transcription in E. coli. This inhibition can be relieved by adding lactose or isopropyl-β-D-thiogalactopyranoside (IPTG).
   5912..6500    -  rep_origin     ori: high-copy-number ColE1/pMB1/pBR322/pUC origin of replication
   6660..7520    -  CDS            AmpR: β-lactamase; bla; confers resistance to ampicillin, carbenicillin, and related antibiotics
   7521..7625    -  promoter       AmpR promoter: bla
   7656..8125    +  LTR            LTR: long terminal repeat from Moloney murine leukemia virus
   8249..8523    +  misc_feature   MESV Ψ (fragment): packaging signal of murine embryonic stem cell virus
   8590..9006    +  CDS            gag (truncated): truncated Moloney murine leukemia virus (MMLV) gag gene lacking the start codon
   9031..9062    +  enhancer       CMV enhancer (fragment): human cytomegalovirus immediate early enhancer
