[The description below was written by a language model from this plasmid's Addgene catalogue record and pLannotate feature annotations shown in this document.]
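Description:
SFB-XPF-R689S is a mammalian expression plasmid built on the pMH-SFB-N backbone that produces human XPF (ERCC4) carrying the R689S substitution, fused at its N terminus to a triple SFB tag. The 9,062 nt plasmid is maintained in E. coli through a high-copy ColE1/pUC-type origin and an ampicillin resistance gene (β-lactamase) with its own promoter.

Expression is driven by the human cytomegalovirus immediate early enhancer and promoter. Downstream lie the S-tag, a FLAG epitope and the streptavidin-binding peptide, followed by the ERCC4 coding sequence. The insert is flanked by attB1 and attB2 sites, consistent with its recorded introduction by Gateway recombination into a destination vector. XPF is the catalytic subunit of the structure-specific XPF-ERCC1 endonuclease, which makes the 5' incision during DNA repair and contributes to removal of interstrand crosslinks. The record does not state the functional consequence of R689S. After the insert there is a fragment of the EMCV IRES, then an SV40 enhancer/early promoter driving puromycin N-acetyltransferase, which allows selection of transfected or stable mammalian cells.

The annotation also shows Moloney murine leukemia virus long terminal repeats, an MESV packaging signal fragment and a truncated gag surrounding the expression cassette, indicating that the backbone derives from a gammaretroviral vector. The catalogue entry nonetheless lists it only as a mammalian expression construct and does not describe retroviral delivery. The SFB tag suits detection by epitope recognition and sequential affinity purification on streptavidin and S-protein resins. This makes the plasmid useful for comparing the interactions and repair function of mutant XPF with other forms, in line with the associated study of SLX4IP, SLX4 and XPF-ERCC1 in interstrand crosslink repair.
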