Addgene plasmid #247900: SFB-XPF-R689S
Purpose: Mammalian expression construct for N-terminal S protein-Flag-Streptavidin binding peptide (SFB)-tagged XPF R689S
Depositing lab: Junjie Chen & Huimin Zhang. Depositing organization: University of Texas MD Anderson Cancer Center. Publication: SLX4IP acts with SLX4 and XPF-ERCC1 to promote interstrand crosslink repair. Zhang H, Chen Z, Ye Y, Ye Z, Cao D, Xiong Y, Srivastava M, Feng X, Tang M, Wang C, Tainer JA, Chen J. Nucleic Acids Res. 2019 Nov 4;47(19):10181-10201. doi: 10.1093/nar/gkz769. PubMed 31495888.
Backbone
  Vector backbone: pMH-SFB-N
  Vector type: Mammalian Expression
Growth in bacteria
  Bacterial resistance: Ampicillin, 100 μg/mL
  Growth temperature: 37°C
  Growth strain: DH5alpha
  Copy number: High Copy
Gene/Insert
  Gene/Insert name: XPF
  Species: H. sapiens (human)
  Mutation: R689S
  Entrez Gene: ERCC4 (a.k.a. ERCC11, FANCQ, RAD1, XFEPS, XPF)
  Tag / fusion protein: S protein-Flag-Streptavidin binding peptide (SFB) (N terminal on backbone)
  Cloning method: Gateway Cloning
Terms and licenses: Academic/Nonprofit Terms; Industry Terms: Not Available to Industry
How to cite: SFB-XPF-R689S was a gift from Junjie Chen & Huimin Zhang (Addgene plasmid # 247900 ; http://n2t.net/addgene:247900 ; RRID:Addgene_247900)
